Addgene plasmid #166946: UbC-Halo-SFPQ
Purpose: Lentiviral plasmid expressing Halo-tagged SFPQ protein from the UbC promoter
Depositing lab: Rosalind Segal. Depositing organization: Dana-Farber Cancer Institute. Publication: Binding and transport of SFPQ-RNA granules by KIF5A/KLC1 motors promotes axon survival. Fukuda Y, Pazyra-Murphy MF, Silagi ES, Tasdemir-Yilmaz OE, Li Y, Rose L, Yeoh ZC, Vangos NE, Geffken EA, Seo HS, Adelmant G, Bird GH, Walensky LD, Marto JA, Dhe-Paganon S, Segal RA. J Cell Biol. 2021 Jan 4;220(1). pii: 211577. doi: 10.1083/jcb.202005051. PubMed 33284322.
Backbone
  Vector backbone: pLV-FugW
  Vector type: Lentiviral
Growth in bacteria
  Bacterial resistance: Ampicillin, 100 μg/mL
  Growth temperature: 37°C
  Growth strain: NEB Stable
  Copy number: High Copy
Gene/Insert
  Gene/Insert name: SFPQ
  Species: H. sapiens (human)
  Insert size (bp): 3027
  Entrez Gene: SFPQ (a.k.a. POMP100, PPP1R140, PSF)
  Promoter: UbC
  Tag / fusion protein: Halo (N terminal on insert)
  Cloning method: Restriction Enzyme; 5′ cloning site Unknown (unknown if destroyed); 3′ cloning site Unknown (unknown if destroyed)
  Sequencing primers: 5′ CMV F; 3′ M13
Terms and licenses: Academic/Nonprofit Terms; Industry Terms: Not Available to Industry
How to cite: UbC-Halo-SFPQ was a gift from Rosalind Segal (Addgene plasmid # 166946 ; http://n2t.net/addgene:166946 ; RRID:Addgene_166946)
