[The description below was written by a language model from this plasmid's Addgene catalogue record and pLannotate feature annotations shown in this document.]
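Description:
UbC-Halo-SFPQ is a lentiviral transfer plasmid built on the pLV-FugW (FUGW-type) backbone for expressing human SFPQ (also known as PSF) fused at its N terminus to HaloTag. It is propagated in E. coli from a high-copy ColE1/pUC origin under ampicillin selection (AmpR). The backbone also carries an f1 origin and an SV40/EM7-driven BleoR cassette, which sits outside the LTR-flanked region and so would not be transferred with the viral genome. The sequenced plasmid is about 12.3 kb.

The viral portion has a third-generation layout. A CMV enhancer/promoter replaces the U3 region upstream of a truncated HIV-1 5′ LTR to drive genomic RNA production in packaging cells. It is followed by the Ψ packaging signal with a gag fragment, the Rev response element for Rev-dependent nuclear export, and the cPPT/CTS, which aids nuclear import of the reverse-transcribed genome. Downstream, the human ubiquitin C promoter drives the HaloTag coding sequence followed by the complete SFPQ open reading frame. The recorded insert size of about 3 kb corresponds to the combined Halo-SFPQ fusion. A WPRE after the insert enhances transcript stability and expression, and a truncated 3′ LTR followed by a bGH polyadenylation signal closes the cassette.

HaloTag is a modified dehalogenase that binds chloroalkane ligands covalently, so the fusion can be labelled with fluorescent dyes for live imaging or captured on affinity resins. SFPQ is a DNA- and RNA-binding protein and splicing factor. The associated publication concerns the transport of SFPQ-RNA granules by kinesin motors in axons, which suggests a use in transducing neurons to visualise or isolate SFPQ.
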