Features (pLannotate 1.2.2; 32 found; start..end, strand, type, name):
    357..556     +  promoter       CMV promoter: human cytomegalovirus (CMV) immediate early promoter
    574..754     +  LTR            5' LTR (truncated): truncated 5' long terminal repeat (LTR) from HIV-1
    801..926     +  misc_feature   HIV-1 Ψ: packaging signal of human immunodeficiency virus type 1
    910..1273    +  CDS            HIV-1 gag (fragment): gag protein from human immunodeficiency virus 1; gag
   1419..1652    +  misc_feature   RRE: The Rev response element (RRE) of HIV-1 allows for Rev-dependent mRNA export from the nucleus to the cytoplasm.
   2029..2129    +  CDS            Rev (fragment): human immunodeficiency virus 1 (HIV-1) Rev protein; rev; enhances nuclear export of unspliced and incompletely spliced viral mRNAs
   2179..2296    +  misc_feature   cPPT/CTS: central polypurine tract and central termination sequence of HIV-1
   2361..3572    +  promoter       UbC promoter: human ubiquitin C promoter
   3583..3616    -  misc_feature   MCS (fragment): pUC18/19 multiple cloning site
   3627..4510    +  CDS            HaloTag® (fragment): modified bacterial dehalogenase that forms covalent bonds with chloroalkane derivatives
   4527..6647    +  CDS            SFPQ: SFPQ_HUMAN - Also known as PSF. Experimental evidence at protein level: Swiss-Prot protein existence level 1. DNA- and RNA binding protein, involved in several nuclear processes. Essential pre-mRNA splicing factor required early in spliceosome formation and for splicing catalytic step II, probably as a heteromer with NONO. Binds to pre-mRNA in spliceosome C complex, and specifically binds to intronic polypyrimidine tracts. Involved in regulation of signal-induced alternative splicing. During splicing of PTPRC/CD45, a phosphorylated form is sequestered by THRAP3 from the pre-mRNA in resting T-c
   6696..6719    +  misc_feature   MCS (fragment): pBluescript multiple cloning site
   6719..7307    +  misc_feature   WPRE: woodchuck hepatitis virus posttranscriptional regulatory element
   7244..7825    +  CDS            nef (fragment): NEF_HV1H2 - Experimental evidence at protein level: Swiss-Prot protein existence level 1. Extracellular Nef protein targets CD4(+) T-lymphocytes for apoptosis by interacting with CXCR4 surface receptors. From Human immunodeficiency virus type 1 group M subtype B (isolate HXB2) (HIV-1).
   7832..8012    +  LTR            5' LTR (truncated): truncated 5' long terminal repeat (LTR) from HIV-1
   8044..8268    +  polyA_signal   bGH poly(A) signal: bovine growth hormone polyadenylation signal
   8272..8293    +  promoter       SV40 promoter (fragment): SV40 enhancer and early promoter
   8314..8742    +  rep_origin     f1 ori (sequence partly withheld): f1 bacteriophage origin of replication; arrow indicates direction of (+) strand synthesis
   8756..9085    +  promoter       SV40 promoter: SV40 enhancer and early promoter
   9133..9180    +  promoter       EM7 promoter: synthetic bacterial promoter&nbsp
   9199..9573    +  CDS            BleoR: antibiotic-binding protein; Sh ble from Streptoalloteichus hindustanus; confers resistance to bleomycin, phleomycin, and Zeocin™
   9583..9708    +  CDS            ble (fragment): BLE_KLEPN - Experimental evidence at protein level: Swiss-Prot protein existence level 1. Binding protein with a strong affinity to the bleomycin family of antibiotics. Binds to CL990; an antimitotic-antibiotic compound. From Klebsiella pneumoniae.
   9703..9824    +  polyA_signal   SV40 poly(A) signal: SV40 polyadenylation signal
   9895..9917    -  protein_bind   lac operator (fragment): The lac repressor binds to the lac operator to inhibit transcription in E. coli. This inhibition can be relieved by adding lactose or isopropyl-β-D-thiogalactopyranoside (IPTG). lac repressor encoded by lacI
   9921..9951    -  promoter       lac promoter: promoter for the E. coli lac operon
   9966..9987    -  protein_bind   CAP binding site: CAP binding activates transcription in the presence of cAMP. E. coli catabolite activator protein
  10000..10092   -  CDS            lacI (fragment): lac repressor; lacI; The lac repressor binds to the lac operator to inhibit transcription in E. coli. This inhibition can be relieved by adding lactose or isopropyl-β-D-thiogalactopyranoside (IPTG).
  10275..10863   -  rep_origin     ori: high-copy-number ColE1/pMB1/pBR322/pUC origin of replication
  11034..11894   -  CDS            AmpR: β-lactamase; bla; confers resistance to ampicillin, carbenicillin, and related antibiotics
  11895..11999   -  promoter       AmpR promoter: bla
  12058..12110   -  misc_feature   bom (fragment): basis of mobility region from pBR322
  12265..356     +  enhancer       CMV enhancer (across the origin): human cytomegalovirus immediate early enhancer
>Addgene plasmid #166946 | UbC-Halo-SFPQ | addgene full sequence | sequence record 328027 | Addgene NGS Result
AATAGTAATCAATTACGGGGTCATTAGTTCATAGCCCATATATGGAGTTCCGCGTTACATAACTTACGGT
AAATGGCCCGCCTGGCTGACCGCCCAACGACCCCCGCCCATTGACGTCAATAATGACGTATGTTCCCATA
GTAACGCCAATAGGGACTTTCCATTGACGTCAATGGGTGGAGTATTTACGGTAAACTGCCCACTTGGCAG
TACATCAAGTGTATCATATGCCAAGTACGCCCCCTATTGACGTCAATGACGGTAAATGGCCCGCCTGGCA
TTATGCCCAGTACATGACCTTATGGGACTTTCCTACTTGGCAGTACATCTACGTATTAGTCATCGCTATT
ACCATGGTGATGCGGTTTTGGCAGTACATCAATGGGCGTGGATAGCGGTTTGACTCACGGGGATTTCCAA
GTCTCCACCCCATTGACGTCAATGGGAGTTTGTTTTGGCACCAAAATCAACGGGACTTTCCAAAATGTCG
TAACAACTCCGCCCCATTGACGCAAATGGGCGGTAGGCGTGTACGGTGGGAGGTCTATATAAGCAGCGCG
TTTTGCCTGTACTGGGTCTCTCTGGTTAGACCAGATCTGAGCCTGGGAGCTCTCTGGCTAACTAGGGAAC
CCACTGCTTAAGCCTCAATAAAGCTTGCCTTGAGTGCTTCAAGTAGTGTGTGCCCGTCTGTTGTGTGACT
CTGGTAACTAGAGATCCCTCAGACCCTTTTAGTCAGTGTGGAAAATCTCTAGCAGTGGCGCCCGAACAGG
GACTTGAAAGCGAAAGGGAAACCAGAGGAGCTCTCTCGACGCAGGACTCGGCTTGCTGAAGCGCGCACGG
CAAGAGGCGAGGGGCGGCGACTGGTGAGTACGCCAAAAATTTTGACTAGCGGAGGCTAGAAGGAGAGAGA
TGGGTGCGAGAGCGTCAGTATTAAGCGGGGGAGAATTAGATCGCGATGGGAAAAAATTCGGTTAAGGCCA
GGGGGAAAGAAAAAATATAAATTAAAACATATAGTATGGGCAAGCAGGGAGCTAGAACGATTCGCAGTTA
ATCCTGGCCTGTTAGAAACATCAGAAGGCTGTAGACAAATACTGGGACAGCTACAACCATCCCTTCAGAC
AGGATCAGAAGAACTTAGATCATTATATAATACAGTAGCAACCCTCTATTGTGTGCATCAAAGGATAGAG
ATAAAAGACACCAAGGAAGCTTTAGACAAGATAGAGGAAGAGCAAAACAAAAGTAAGACCACCGCACAGC
AAGCGGCCGCTGATCTTCAGACCTGGAGGAGGAGATATGAGGGACAATTGGAGAAGTGAATTATATAAAT
ATAAAGTAGTAAAAATTGAACCATTAGGAGTAGCACCCACCAAGGCAAAGAGAAGAGTGGTGCAGAGAGA
AAAAAGAGCAGTGGGAATAGGAGCTTTGTTCCTTGGGTTCTTGGGAGCAGCAGGAAGCACTATGGGCGCA
GCGTCAATGACGCTGACGGTACAGGCCAGACAATTATTGTCTGGTATAGTGCAGCAGCAGAACAATTTGC
TGAGGGCTATTGAGGCGCAACAGCATCTGTTGCAACTCACAGTCTGGGGCATCAAGCAGCTCCAGGCAAG
AATCCTGGCTGTGGAAAGATACCTAAAGGATCAACAGCTCCTGGGGATTTGGGGTTGCTCTGGAAAACTC
ATTTGCACCACTGCTGTGCCTTGGAATGCTAGTTGGAGTAATAAATCTCTGGAACAGATTTGGAATCACA
CGACCTGGATGGAGTGGGACAGAGAAATTAACAATTACACAAGCTTAATACACTCCTTAATTGAAGAATC
GCAAAACCAGCAAGAAAAGAATGAACAAGAATTATTGGAATTAGATAAATGGGCAAGTTTGTGGAATTGG
TTTAACATAACAAATTGGCTGTGGTATATAAAATTATTCATAATGATAGTAGGAGGCTTGGTAGGTTTAA
GAATAGTTTTTGCTGTACTTTCTATAGTGAATAGAGTTAGGCAGGGATATTCACCATTATCGTTTCAGAC
CCACCTCCCAACCCCGAGGGGACCCGACAGGCCCGAAGGAATAGAAGAAGAAGGTGGAGAGAGAGACAGA
GACAGATCCATTCGATTAGTGAACGGATCGGCACTGCGTGCGCCAATTCTGCAGACAAATGGCAGTATTC
ATCCACAATTTTAAAAGAAAAGGGGGGATTGGGGGGTACAGTGCAGGGGAAAGAATAGTAGACATAATAG
CAACAGACATACAAACTAAAGAATTACAAAAACAAATTACAAAAATTCAAAATTTTCGGGTTTATTACAG
GGACAGCAGAGATCCAGTTTGGTTAATTAACCCGTGTCGGCTCCAGATCTGGCCTCCGCGCCGGGTTTTG
GCGCCTCCCGCGGGCGCCCCCCTCCTCACGGCGAGCGCTGCCACGTCAGACGAAGGGCGCAGCGAGCGTC
CTGATCCTTCCGCCCGGACGCTCAGGACAGCGGCCCGCTGCTCATAAGACTCGGCCTTAGAACCCCAGTA
TCAGCAGAAGGACATTTTAGGACGGGACTTGGGTGACTCTAGGGCACTGGTTTTCTTTCCAGAGAGCGGA
ACAGGCGAGGAAAAGTAGTCCCTTCTCGGCGATTCTGCGGAGGGATCTCCGTGGGGCGGTGAACGCCGAT
GATTATATAAGGACGCGCCGGGTGTGGCACAGCTAGTTCCGTCGCAGCCGGGATTTGGGTCGCGGTTCTT
GTTTGTGGATCGCTGTGATCGTCACTTGGTGAGTAGCGGGCTGCTGGGCTGGCCGGGGCTTTCGTGGCCG
CCGGGCCGCTCGGTGGGACGGAAGCGTGTGGAGAGACCGCCAAGGGCTGTAGTCTGGGTCCGCGAGCAAG
GTTGCCCTGAACTGGGGGTTGGGGGGAGCGCAGCAAAATGGCGGCTGTTCCCGAGTCTTGAATGGAAGAC
GCTTGTGAGGCGGGCTGTGAGGTCGTTGAAACAAGGTGGGGGGCATGGTGGGCGGCAAGAACCCAAGGTC
TTGAGGCCTTCGCTAATGCGGGAAAGCTCTTATTCGGGTGAGATGGGCTGGGGCACCATCTGGGGACCCT
GACGTGAAGTTTGTCACTGACTGGAGAACTCGGTTTGTCGTCTGTTGCGGGGGCGGCAGTTATGGCGGTG
CCGTTGGGCAGTGCACCCGTACCTTTGGGAGCGCGCGCCCTCGTCGTGTCGTGACGTCACCCGTTCTGTT
GGCTTATAATGCAGGGTGGGGCCACCTGCCGGTAGGTGTGCGGTAGGCTTTTCTCCGTCGCAGGACGCAG
GGTTCGGGCCTAGGGTAGGCTCTCCTGAATCGACAGGCGCCGGACCTCTGGTGAGGGGAGGGATAAGTGA
GGCGTCAGTTTCTTTGGTCGGTTTTATGTACCTATCTTCTTAAGTAGCTGAAGCTCCGGTTTTGAACTAT
GCGCTCGGGGTTGGCGAGTGTGTTTTGTGAAGTTTTTTAGGCACCTTTTGAAATGTAATCATTTGGGTCA
ATATGTAATTTTCAGTGTTAGACTAGTAAATTGTCCGCTAAATTCTGGCCGTTTTTGGCTTTTTTGTTAG
ACGAAGCTTGGGCTGCAGGTCGACTCTAGAGGATCCCCGGGTACCGGGCCACCATGGAAATCGGTACTGG
CTTTCCATTCGACCCCCATTATGTGGAAGTCCTGGGCGAGCGCATGCACTACGTCGATGTTGGTCCGCGC
GATGGCACCCCTGTGCTGTTCCTGCACGGTAACCCGACCTCCTCCTACGTGTGGCGCAACATCATCCCGC
ATGTTGCACCGACCCATCGCTGCATTGCTCCAGACCTGATCGGTATGGGCAAATCCGACAAACCAGACCT
GGGTTATTTCTTCGACGACCACGTCCGCTTCATGGATGCCTTCATCGAAGCCCTGGGTCTGGAAGAGGTC
GTCCTGGTCATTCACGACTGGGGCTCCGCTCTGGGTTTCCACTGGGCCAAGCGCAATCCAGAGCGCGTCA
AAGGTATTGCATTTATGGAGTTCATCCGCCCTATCCCGACCTGGGACGAATGGCCAGAATTTGCCCGCGA
GACCTTCCAGGCCTTCCGCACCACCGACGTCGGCCGCAAGCTGATCATCGATCAGAACGTTTTTATCGAG
GGTACGCTGCCGATGGGTGTCGTCCGCCCGCTGACTGAAGTCGAGATGGACCATTACCGCGAGCCGTTCC
TGAATCCTGTTGACCGCGAGCCACTGTGGCGCTTCCCAAACGAGCTGCCAATCGCCGGTGAGCCAGCGAA
CATCGTCGCGCTGGTCGAAGAATACATGGACTGGCTGCACCAGTCCCCTGTCCCGAAGCTGCTGTTCTGG
GGCACCCCAGGCGTTCTGATCCCACCGGCCGAAGCCGCTCGCCTGGCCAAAAGCCTGCCTAACTGCAAGG
CTGTGGACATCGGCCCGGGTCTGAATCTGCTGCAAGAAGACAACCCGGACCTGATCGGCAGCGAGATCGC
GCGCTGGCTGTCTACTCTGGAGATTTCCGGTGGCGCCCCGTACAAGATGTCTCGGGATCGGTTCCGGAGT
CGTGGCGGTGGCGGTGGTGGCTTCCACAGGCGTGGAGGAGGCGGCGGCCGCGGCGGCCTCCACGACTTCC
GTTCTCCGCCGCCCGGCATGGGCCTCAATCAGAATCGCGGCCCCATGGGTCCTGGCCCGGGCCAGAGCGG
CCCTAAGCCTCCGATCCCGCCACCGCCTCCACACCAACAGCAGCAACAGCCACCACCGCAGCAGCCACCG
CCGCAGCAGCCGCCACCGCATCAGCCGCCGCCGCATCCACAGCCGCATCAGCAGCAGCAGCCGCCGCCAC
CGCCGCAGGACTCTTCCAAGCCCGTCGTTGCTCAGGGACCCGGCCCCGCTCCCGGAGTAGGCAGCGCACC
ACCAGCCTCCAGCTCGGCCCCGCCCGCCACTCCACCAACCTCGGGGGCCCCGCCAGGGTCCGGGCCAGGC
CCGACTCCGACCCCGCCGCCTGCAGTCACCTCGGCCCCTCCCGGGGCGCCGCCACCCACCCCGCCAAGCA
GCGGGGTCCCTACCACACCTCCTCAGGCCGGAGGCCCGCCGCCTCCGCCCGCGGCAGTCCCGGGCCCGGG
TCCAGGGCCTAAGCAGGGCCCAGGTCCGGGTGGTCCCAAAGGCGGCAAAATGCCTGGCGGGCCGAAGCCA
GGTGGCGGCCCGGGCCTAAGTACGCCTGGCGGCCACCCCAAGCCGCCGCATCGAGGCGGCGGGGAGCCCC
GCGGGGGCCGCCAGCACCACCCGCCCTACCACCAGCAGCATCACCAGGGGCCCCCGCCCGGCGGGCCCGG
CGGCCGCAGCGAGGAGAAGATCTCGGACTCGGAGGGGTTTAAAGCCAATTTGTCTCTCTTGAGGAGGCCT
GGAGAGAAAACTTACACACAGCGATGTCGGTTGTTTGTTGGGAATCTACCTGCTGATATCACGGAGGATG
AGTTCAAAAGACTATTTGCTAAATATGGAGAACCAGGAGAAGTTTTTATCAACAAAGGCAAAGGATTCGG
ATTTATTAAGCTTGAATCTAGAGCTTTGGCTGAAATTGCCAAAGCCGAACTGGATGATACACCCATGAGA
GGTAGACAGCTTCGAGTTCGCTTTGCCACACATGCTGCTGCCCTTTCTGTTCGTAATCTTTCACCTTATG
TTTCCAATGAACTGTTGGAAGAAGCCTTTAGCCAATTTGGTCCTATTGAAAGGGCTGTTGTAATAGTGGA
TGATCGTGGAAGATCTACAGGGAAAGGCATTGTTGAATTTGCTTCTAAGCCAGCAGCAAGAAAGGCATTT
GAACGATGCAGTGAAGGTGTTTTCTTACTGACGACAACTCCTCGTCCAGTCATTGTGGAACCACTTGAAC
AACTAGATGATGAAGATGGTCTTCCTGAAAAACTTGCCCAGAAGAATCCAATGTATCAAAAGGAGAGAGA
AACCCCTCCTCGTTTTGCCCAGCATGGCACGTTTGAGTACGAATATTCTCAGCGATGGAAGTCTTTGGAT
GAAATGGAAAAACAGCAAAGGGAACAAGTTGAAAAAAACATGAAAGATGCAAAAGACAAATTGGAAAGTG
AAATGGAAGATGCCTATCATGAACATCAGGCAAATCTTTTGCGCCAAGATCTGATGAGACGACAGGAAGA
ATTAAGACGCATGGAAGAACTTCACAATCAAGAAATGCAGAAACGTAAAGAAATGCAATTGAGGCAAGAG
GAGGAACGACGTAGAAGAGAGGAAGAGATGATGATTCGTCAACGTGAGATGGAAGAACAAATGAGGCGCC
AAAGAGAGGAAAGTTACAGCCGAATGGGCTACATGGATCCACGGGAAAGAGACATGCGAATGGGTGGCGG
AGGAGCAATGAACATGGGAGATCCCTATGGTTCAGGAGGCCAGAAATTTCCACCTCTAGGAGGTGGTGGT
GGCATAGGTTATGAAGCTAATCCTGGCGTTCCACCAGCAACCATGAGTGGTTCCATGATGGGAAGTGACA
TGCGTACTGAGCGCTTTGGGCAGGGAGGTGCGGGGCCTGTGGGTGGACAGGGTCCTAGAGGAATGGGGCC
TGGAACTCCAGCAGGATATGGTAGAGGGAGAGAAGAGTACGAAGGCCCAAACAAAAAACCCCGATTTTAG
GGCGCGCCCCTGCAGGCACCACACTGGACTAGTGCTAGCGTTAACAATTCGATATCAAGCTTATCGATAA
TCAACCTCTGGATTACAAAATTTGTGAAAGATTGACTGGTATTCTTAACTATGTTGCTCCTTTTACGCTA
TGTGGATACGCTGCTTTAATGCCTTTGTATCATGCTATTGCTTCCCGTATGGCTTTCATTTTCTCCTCCT
TGTATAAATCCTGGTTGCTGTCTCTTTATGAGGAGTTGTGGCCCGTTGTCAGGCAACGTGGCGTGGTGTG
CACTGTGTTTGCTGACGCAACCCCCACTGGTTGGGGCATTGCCACCACCTGTCAGCTCCTTTCCGGGACT
TTCGCTTTCCCCCTCCCTATTGCCACGGCGGAACTCATCGCCGCCTGCCTTGCCCGCTGCTGGACAGGGG
CTCGGCTGTTGGGCACTGACAATTCCGTGGTGTTGTCGGGGAAATCATCGTCCTTTCCTTGGCTGCTCGC
CTGTGTTGCCACCTGGATTCTGCGCGGGACGTCCTTCTGCTACGTCCCTTCGGCCCTCAATCCAGCGGAC
CTTCCTTCCCGCGGCCTGCTGCCGGCTCTGCGGCCTCTTCCGCGTCTTCGCCTTCGCCCTCAGACGAGTC
GGATCTCCCTTTGGGCCGCCTCCCCGCATCGATACCGTCGACCTCGAGACCTAGAAAAACATGGAGCAAT
CACAAGTAGCAATACAGCAGCTACCAATGCTGATTGTGCCTGGCTAGAAGCACAAGAGGAGGAGGAGGTG
GGTTTTCCAGTCACACCTCAGGTACCTTTAAGACCAATGACTTACAAGGCAGCTGTAGATCTTAGCCACT
TTTTAAAAGAAAAGGGGGGACTGGAAGGGCTAATTCACTCCCAACGAAGACAAGATATCCTTGATCTGTG
GATCTACCACACACAAGGCTACTTCCCTGATTGGCAGAACTACACACCAGGGCCAGGGATCAGATATCCA
CTGACCTTTGGATGGTGCTACAAGCTAGTACCAGTTGAGCAAGAGAAGGTAGAAGAAGCCAATGAAGGAG
AGAACACCCGCTTGTTACACCCTGTGAGCCTGCATGGGATGGATGACCCGGAGAGAGAAGTATTAGAGTG
GAGGTTTGACAGCCGCCTAGCATTTCATCACATGGCCCGAGAGCTGCATCCGGACTGTACTGGGTCTCTC
TGGTTAGACCAGATCTGAGCCTGGGAGCTCTCTGGCTAACTAGGGAACCCACTGCTTAAGCCTCAATAAA
GCTTGCCTTGAGTGCTTCAAGTAGTGTGTGCCCGTCTGTTGTGTGACTCTGGTAACTAGAGATCCCTCAG
ACCCTTTTAGTCAGTGTGGAAAATCTCTAGCAGGGCCCGTTTAAACCCGCTGATCAGCCTCGACTGTGCC
TTCTAGTTGCCAGCCATCTGTTGTTTGCCCCTCCCCCGTGCCTTCCTTGACCCTGGAAGGTGCCACTCCC
ACTGTCCTTTCCTAATAAAATGAGGAAATTGCATCGCATTGTCTGAGTAGGTGTCATTCTATTCTGGGGG
GTGGGGTGGGGCAGGACAGCAAGGGGGAGGATTGGGAAGACAATAGCAGGCATGCTGGGGATGCGGTGGG
CTCTATGGCTTCTGAGGCGGAAAGAACCAGCTGGGGCTCTAGGGGGTATCCCC
[124 nt withheld, positions 8314-8437]
C
[91 nt withheld, positions 8439-8529]
A
[49 nt withheld, positions 8531-8579]
CCTTTGACGTTGGAGTCCACGTTCTTT
[37 nt withheld, positions 8607-8643]
ACCCTATCTCGGTCTATTCTTTTGATTTATAAGGGATTTTGCCGATTTCGGCCTATTGGTTAAAAAATGA
GCTGATTTAACAAAAATTTAACGCGAATTAATTCTGTGGAATGTGTGTCAGTTAGGGTGTGGAAAGTCCC
CAGGCTCCCCAGCAGGCAGAAGTATGCAAAGCATGCATCTCAATTAGTCAGCAACCAGGTGTGGAAAGTC
CCCAGGCTCCCCAGCAGGCAGAAGTATGCAAAGCATGCATCTCAATTAGTCAGCAACCATAGTCCCGCCC
CTAACTCCGCCCATCCCGCCCCTAACTCCGCCCAGTTCCGCCCATTCTCCGCCCCATGGCTGACTAATTT
TTTTTATTTATGCAGAGGCCGAGGCCGCCTCTGCCTCTGAGCTATTCCAGAAGTAGTGAGGAGGCTTTTT
TGGAGGCCTAGGCTTTTGCAAAAAGCTCCCGGGAGCTTGTATATCCATTTTCGGATCTGATCAGCACGTG
TTGACAATTAATCATCGGCATAGTATATCGGCATAGTATAATACGACAAGGTGAGGAACTAAACCATGGC
CAAGTTGACCAGTGCCGTTCCGGTGCTCACCGCGCGCGACGTCGCCGGAGCGGTCGAGTTCTGGACCGAC
CGGCTCGGGTTCTCCCGGGACTTCGTGGAGGACGACTTCGCCGGTGTGGTCCGGGACGACGTGACCCTGT
TCATCAGCGCGGTCCAGGACCAGGTGGTGCCGGACAACACCCTGGCCTGGGTGTGGGTGCGCGGCCTGGA
CGAGCTGTACGCCGAGTGGTCGGAGGTCGTGTCCACGAACTTCCGGGACGCCTCCGGGCCGGCCATGACC
GAGATCGGCGAGCAGCCGTGGGGGCGGGAGTTCGCCCTGCGCGACCCGGCCGGCAACTGCGTGCACTTCG
TGGCCGAGGAGCAGGACTGACACGTGCTACGAGATTTCGATTCCACCGCCGCCTTCTATGAAAGGTTGGG
CTTCGGAATCGTTTTCCGGGACGCCGGCTGGATGATCCTCCAGCGCGGGGATCTCATGCTGGAGTTCTTC
GCCCACCCCAACTTGTTTATTGCAGCTTATAATGGTTACAAATAAAGCAATAGCATCACAAATTTCACAA
ATAAAGCATTTTTTTCACTGCATTCTAGTTGTGGTTTGTCCAAACTCATCAATGTATCTTATCATGTCTG
TATACCGTCGACCTCTAGCTAGAGCTTGGCGTAATCATGGTCATAGCTGTTTCCTGTGTGAAATTGTTAT
CCGCTCACAATTCCACACAACATACGAGCCGGAAGCATAAAGTGTAAAGCCTGGGGTGCCTAATGAGTGA
GCTAACTCACATTAATTGCGTTGCGCTCACTGCCCGCTTTCCAGTCGGGAAACCTGTCGTGCCAGCTGCA
TTAATGAATCGGCCAACGCGCGGGGAGAGGCGGTTTGCGTATTGGGCGCTCTTCCGCTTCCTCGCTCACT
GACTCGCTGCGCTCGGTCGTTCGGCTGCGGCGAGCGGTATCAGCTCACTCAAAGGCGGTAATACGGTTAT
CCACAGAATCAGGGGATAACGCAGGAAAGAACATGTGAGCAAAAGGCCAGCAAAAGGCCAGGAACCGTAA
AAAGGCCGCGTTGCTGGCGTTTTTCCATAGGCTCCGCCCCCCTGACGAGCATCACAAAAATCGACGCTCA
AGTCAGAGGTGGCGAAACCCGACAGGACTATAAAGATACCAGGCGTTTCCCCCTGGAAGCTCCCTCGTGC
GCTCTCCTGTTCCGACCCTGCCGCTTACCGGATACCTGTCCGCCTTTCTCCCTTCGGGAAGCGTGGCGCT
TTCTCATAGCTCACGCTGTAGGTATCTCAGTTCGGTGTAGGTCGTTCGCTCCAAGCTGGGCTGTGTGCAC
GAACCCCCCGTTCAGCCCGACCGCTGCGCCTTATCCGGTAACTATCGTCTTGAGTCCAACCCGGTAAGAC
ACGACTTATCGCCACTGGCAGCAGCCACTGGTAACAGGATTAGCAGAGCGAGGTATGTAGGCGGTGCTAC
AGAGTTCTTGAAGTGGTGGCCTAACTACGGCTACACTAGAAGAACAGTATTTGGTATCTGCGCTCTGCTG
AAGCCAGTTACCTTCGGAAAAAGAGTTGGTAGCTCTTGATCCGGCAAACAAACCACCGCTGGTAGCGGTG
GTTTTTTTGTTTGCAAGCAGCAGATTACGCGCAGAAAAAAAGGATCTCAAGAAGATCCTTTGATCTTTTC
TACGGGGTCTGACGCTCAGTGGAACGAAAACTCACGTTAAGGGATTTTGGTCATGAGATTATCAAAAAGG
ATCTTCACCTAGATCCTTTTAAATTAAAAATGAAGTTTTAAATCAATCTAAAGTATATATGAGTAAACTT
GGTCTGACAGTTACCAATGCTTAATCAGTGAGGCACCTATCTCAGCGATCTGTCTATTTCGTTCATCCAT
AGTTGCCTGACTCCCCGTCGTGTAGATAACTACGATACGGGAGGGCTTACCATCTGGCCCCAGTGCTGCA
ATGATACCGCGAGACCCACGCTCACCGGCTCCAGATTTATCAGCAATAAACCAGCCAGCCGGAAGGGCCG
AGCGCAGAAGTGGTCCTGCAACTTTATCCGCCTCCATCCAGTCTATTAATTGTTGCCGGGAAGCTAGAGT
AAGTAGTTCGCCAGTTAATAGTTTGCGCAACGTTGTTGCCATTGCTACAGGCATCGTGGTGTCACGCTCG
TCGTTTGGTATGGCTTCATTCAGCTCCGGTTCCCAACGATCAAGGCGAGTTACATGATCCCCCATGTTGT
GCAAAAAAGCGGTTAGCTCCTTCGGTCCTCCGATCGTTGTCAGAAGTAAGTTGGCCGCAGTGTTATCACT
CATGGTTATGGCAGCACTGCATAATTCTCTTACTGTCATGCCATCCGTAAGATGCTTTTCTGTGACTGGT
GAGTACTCAACCAAGTCATTCTGAGAATAGTGTATGCGGCGACCGAGTTGCTCTTGCCCGGCGTCAATAC
GGGATAATACCGCGCCACATAGCAGAACTTTAAAAGTGCTCATCATTGGAAAACGTTCTTCGGGGCGAAA
ACTCTCAAGGATCTTACCGCTGTTGAGATCCAGTTCGATGTAACCCACTCGTGCACCCAACTGATCTTCA
GCATCTTTTACTTTCACCAGCGTTTCTGGGTGAGCAAAAACAGGAAGGCAAAATGCCGCAAAAAAGGGAA
TAAGGGCGACACGGAAATGTTGAATACTCATACTCTTCCTTTTTCAATATTATTGAAGCATTTATCAGGG
TTATTGTCTCATGAGCGGATACATATTTGAATGTATTTAGAAAAATAAACAAATAGGGGTTCCGCGCACA
TTTCCCCGAAAAGTGCCACCTGACGTCGACGGATCGGGAGATCTCCCGATCCCCTATGGTGCACTCTCAG
TACAATCTGCTCTGATGCCGCATAGTTAAGCCAGTATCTGCTCCCTGCTTGTGTGTTGGAGGTCGCTGAG
TAGTGCGCGAGCAAAATTTAAGCTACAACAAGGCAAGGCTTGACCGACAATTGCATGAAGAATCTGCTTA
GGGTTAGGCGTTTTGCGCTGCTTCGCGATGTACGGGCCAGATATACGCGTTGACATTGATTATTGACTAG
TTATT
